Addgene plasmid #131865: pDONR221_SLC6A14
Purpose: Gateway entry clone with codon-optimized ORF sequence for subcloning into custom expression vectors
Depositing lab: RESOLUTE Consortium & Giulio Superti-Furga. Depositing organization: CeMM Research Center for Molecular Medicine. Publication: The RESOLUTE consortium: unlocking SLC transporters for drug discovery. Superti-Furga G, Lackner D, Wiedmer T, Ingles-Prieto A, Barbosa B, Girardi E, Goldmann U, Gurtl B, Klavins K, Klimek C, Lindinger S, Lineiro-Retes E, Muller AC, Onstein S, Redinger G, Reil D, Sedlyarov V, Wolf G, Crawford M, Everley R, ... Steppan CM. Nat Rev Drug Discov. 2020 Jul;19(7):429-430. doi: 10.1038/d41573-020-00056-6. PubMed 32265506.
Backbone
  Vector backbone: pDONR221
  Backbone manufacturer: Thermo Fisher Scientific
  Backbone size w/o insert (bp): 2550
  Vector type: Mammalian Expression
Growth in bacteria
  Bacterial resistance: Kanamycin, 50 μg/mL
  Growth temperature: 37°C
  Growth strain: Stbl3
  Copy number: High Copy
Gene/Insert
  Gene/Insert name: SLC6A14
  Species: H. sapiens (human)
  Insert size (bp): 1926
  Entrez Gene: SLC6A14 (a.k.a. BMIQ11)
  Cloning method: Gateway Cloning
  Sequencing primers: 5′ M13-fwd; 3′ M13-rev
Terms and licenses: Academic/Nonprofit Terms; Industry Terms
Depositor comments: For more information on the full Resolute plasmid collection, please see www.addgene.org/depositor-collections/re-solute/. Please provide your feedback on this plasmid to the RESOLUTE consortium by filling out their RESOLUTE repository feedback form: https://forms.office.com/Pages/ResponsePage.aspx?id=0e05yklzmkS7rjFGQL4N7z4feCLQvEJAmVcOCM_u885UN1JJRko0Ukg4TVQwNTZLOUxPQVJWT1NHUCQlQCN0PWcu
How to cite: pDONR221_SLC6A14 was a gift from RESOLUTE Consortium & Giulio Superti-Furga (Addgene plasmid # 131865 ; http://n2t.net/addgene:131865 ; RRID:Addgene_131865)
