[The description below was written by a language model from this plasmid's Addgene catalogue record and pLannotate feature annotations shown in this document.]
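Description:
pDONR221_SLC6A14 is a Gateway entry clone built on the pDONR221 backbone, carrying a codon-optimized open reading frame for human SLC6A14. This solute carrier mediates Na+/Cl−-dependent uptake of a broad range of neutral and cationic amino acids. The plasmid is about 4.5 kb in total, with a 1,926 bp insert, and is maintained in E. coli through a high-copy ColE1/pUC-type origin. Selection is with kanamycin, conferred by an aminoglycoside phosphotransferase gene.

The ORF sits between attL1 and attL2 recombination sites. An LR Clonase reaction can therefore move it directionally into any attR-containing destination vector, which then supplies the promoter, tags and host-specific elements. Although the catalogue lists the vector type as mammalian expression, the feature table shows no eukaryotic promoter or polyadenylation signal. The entry clone itself serves as a shuttle and source of the coding sequence rather than as an expression plasmid. Upstream of attL1, the rrnB T1 and T2 terminators insulate the insert from read-through transcription originating in the backbone. A T7 promoter lies just beyond attL2, oriented back towards the cassette. The short lacI and lacZα fragments annotated near the terminators are backbone remnants with no evident functional role, and the M13 forward and reverse priming sites are used to sequence across the insert.

The construct belongs to a large consortium collection of SLC transporter clones. It is meant for subcloning SLC6A14 into custom expression vectors for transporter biology and drug-discovery studies. The record does not say whether the ORF retains a stop codon.
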