Features (pLannotate 1.2.2; 10 found; start..end, strand, type, name):
    121..213     +  CDS            lacI (fragment): lac repressor; lacI; The lac repressor binds to the lac operator to inhibit transcription in E. coli. This inhibition can be relieved by adding lactose or isopropyl-β-D-thiogalactopyranoside (IPTG).
    268..295     -  terminator     rrnB T2 terminator: transcription terminator T2 from the E. coli rrnB gene
    427..470     +  terminator     rrnB T1 terminator: Escherichia coli rrnB; transcription terminator T1 from the E. coli rrnB gene
    517..553     -  CDS            lacZα (fragment): LacZα fragment of β-galactosidase; lacZ fragment
    569..668     +  protein_bind   attL1: mutant version of attL; recombination site for the Gateway® LR reaction LR Clonase™
    674..2599    +  CDS            SLC6A14: S6A14_HUMAN - Experimental evidence at transcript level: Swiss-Prot protein existence level 2. Mediates the uptake of a broad range of neutral and cationic amino acids (with the exception of proline) in a Na(+)/Cl(-)-dependent manner. From Homo sapiens (Human).
   2601..2700    -  protein_bind   attL2: mutant version of attL; recombination site for the Gateway® LR reaction LR Clonase™
   2718..2736    -  promoter       T7 promoter: promoter for bacteriophage T7 RNA polymerase
   2870..3679    +  CDS            KanR: aminoglycoside phosphotransferase; aph(3')-Ia; confers resistance to kanamycin in bacteria or G418 (Geneticin®) in eukaryotes
   3826..4414    +  rep_origin     ori: high-copy-number ColE1/pMB1/pBR322/pUC origin of replication
>Addgene plasmid #131865 | pDONR221_SLC6A14 | addgene full sequence | sequence record 258687 | Addgene NGS Result
CTTTCCTGCGTTATCCCCTGATTCTGTGGATAACCGTATTACCGCCTTTGAGTGAGCTGATACCGCTCGC
CGCAGCCGAACGACCGAGCGCAGCGAGTCAGTGAGCGAGGAAGCGGAAGAGCGCCCAATACGCAAACCGC
CTCTCCCCGCGCGTTGGCCGATTCATTAATGCAGCTGGCACGACAGGTTTCCCGACTGGAAAGCGGGCAG
TGAGCGCAACGCAATTAATACGCGTACCGCTAGCCAGGAAGAGTTTGTAGAAACGCAAAAAGGCCATCCG
TCAGGATGGCCTTCTGCTTAGTTTGATGCCTGGCAGTTTATGGCGGGCGTCCTGCCCGCCACCCTCCGGG
CCGTTGCTTCACAACGTTCAAATCCGCTCCCGGCGGATTTGTCCTACTCAGGAGAGCGTTCACCGACAAA
CAACAGATAAAACGAAAGGCCCAGTCTTCCGACTGAGCCTTTCGTTTTATTTGATGCCTGGCAGTTCCCT
ACTCTCGCGTTAACGCTAGCATGGATGTTTTCCCAGTCACGACGTTGTAAAACGACGGCCAGTCTTAAGC
TCGGGCCCCAAATAATGATTTTATTTTGACTGATAGTGACCTGTTCGTTGCAACACATTGATGAGCAATG
CTTTTTTATAATGCCAACTTTGTACAAAAAAGCAGGCTCCACCATGGACAAGCTGAAGTGCCCTTCTTTC
TTTAAGTGTAGGGAGAAGGAGAAGGTGAGCGCCAGCTCCGAGAACTTCCACGTGGGCGAGAACGACGAGA
ATCAGGATCGCGGCAATTGGTCCAAGAAGTCTGATTACCTGCTGTCTATGATCGGCTATGCCGTGGGCCT
GGGCAACGTGTGGAGGTTCCCATACCTGACATATAGCAATGGCGGCGGCGCCTTTCTGATCCCATACGCA
ATCATGCTGGCCCTGGCAGGACTGCCCCTGTTCTTTCTGGAGTGCTCCCTGGGACAGTTTGCAAGCCTGG
GACCAGTGTCCGTGTGGAGGATCCTGCCACTGTTCCAGGGAGTGGGCATCACAATGGTGCTGATCTCCAT
CTTTGTGACCATCTACTATAACGTGATCATCGCCTATTCTCTGTACTATATGTTTGCCAGCTTCCAGTCC
GAGCTGCCTTGGAAGAACTGCTCTAGCTGGAGCGACAAGAATTGTTCCCGGTCTCCAATCGTGACACACT
GCAACGTGAGCACCGTGAATAAGGGCATCCAGGAGATCATCCAGATGAACAAGTCCTGGGTGGATATCAA
CAATTTCACATGTATCAATGGCAGCGAGATCTACCAGCCTGGCCAGCTGCCATCCGAGCAGTATTGGAAC
AAGGTGGCCCTGCAGCGGTCCTCTGGCATGAATGAGACCGGCGTGATCGTGTGGTACCTGGCCCTGTGCC
TGCTGCTGGCATGGCTGATCGTGGGAGCCGCCCTGTTTAAGGGCATCAAGAGCTCCGGCAAGGTGGTGTA
CTTCACAGCCCTGTTTCCCTATGTGGTGCTGCTGATCCTGCTGGTGAGAGGAGCCACCCTGGAGGGAGCA
TCTAAGGGAATCAGCTACTATATCGGCGCCCAGTCCAACTTCACAAAGCTGAAGGAGGCAGAAGTGTGGA
AGGACGCAGCAACCCAGATCTTTTACAGCCTGTCCGTGGCATGGGGAGGACTGGTGGCCCTGTCTAGCTA
CAACAAGTTCAAGAACAACTGTTTTAGCGATGCCATCGTGGTGTGCCTGACAAATTGTCTGACCTCCGTG
TTTGCCGGCTTCGCCATCTTTTCTATCCTGGGCCACATGGCCCACATCTCTGGCAAGGAGGTGAGCCAGG
TGGTGAAGTCCGGCTTCGACCTGGCCTTTATCGCCTACCCTGAGGCCCTGGCACAGCTGCCAGGAGGACC
ATTCTGGTCCATCCTGTTCTTTTTCATGCTGCTGACACTGGGCCTGGACTCCCAGTTCGCCTCTATCGAG
ACCATCACCACAACCATCCAGGATCTGTTTCCCAAAGTGATGAAGAAGATGAGGGTGCCTATCACACTGG
GCTGCTGTCTGGTGCTGTTCCTGCTGGGACTGGTGTGCGTGACCCAGGCAGGCATCTACTGGGTGCACCT
GATCGACCACTTTTGTGCAGGATGGGGAATCCTGATCGCAGCAATCCTGGAGCTGGTGGGCATCATCTGG
ATCTATGGCGGCAACCGGTTCATCGAGGATACAGAGATGATGATCGGCGCCAAGCGGTGGATCTTCTGGC
TGTGGTGGAGAGCCTGCTGGTTTGTGATCACCCCCATCCTGCTGATCGCCATCTTCATCTGGAGCCTGGT
GCAGTTTCACAGACCTAATTACGGCGCCATCCCATATCCTGACTGGGGAGTGGCCCTGGGATGGTGCATG
ATCGTGTTCTGTATCATCTGGATCCCAATCATGGCCATCATCAAGATCATCCAGGCCAAGGGCAACATCT
TTCAGAGGCTGATCTCTTGCTGTCGCCCCGCCAGCAATTGGGGACCTTACCTGGAGCAGCACAGGGGAGA
GAGATATAAGGACATGGTGGATCCCAAGAAGGAGGCCGATCACGAGATCCCTACCGTGTCTGGCAGCCGC
AAGCCAGAGGACCCAGCTTTCTTGTACAAAGTTGGCATTATAAGAAAGCATTGCTTATCAATTTGTTGCA
ACGAACAGGTCACTATCAGTCAAAATAAAATCATTATTTGCCATCCAGCTGATATCCCCTATAGTGAGTC
GTATTACATGGTCATAGCTGTTTCCTGGCAGCTCTGGCCCGTGTCTCAAAATCTCTGATGTTACATTGCA
CAAGATAAAAATATATCATCATGAACAATAAAACTGTCTGCTTACATAAACAGTAATACAAGGGGTGTTA
TGAGCCATATTCAACGGGAAACGTCGAGGCCGCGATTAAATTCCAACATGGATGCTGATTTATATGGGTA
TAAATGGGCTCGCGATAATGTCGGGCAATCAGGTGCGACAATCTATCGCTTGTATGGGAAGCCCGATGCG
CCAGAGTTGTTTCTGAAACATGGCAAAGGTAGCGTTGCCAATGATGTTACAGATGAGATGGTCAGACTAA
ACTGGCTGACGGAATTTATGCCTCTTCCGACCATCAAGCATTTTATCCGTACTCCTGATGATGCATGGTT
ACTCACCACTGCGATCCCCGGAAAAACAGCATTCCAGGTATTAGAAGAATATCCTGATTCAGGTGAAAAT
ATTGTTGATGCGCTGGCAGTGTTCCTGCGCCGGTTGCATTCGATTCCTGTTTGTAATTGTCCTTTTAACA
GCGATCGCGTATTTCGTCTCGCTCAGGCGCAATCACGAATGAATAACGGTTTGGTTGATGCGAGTGATTT
TGATGACGAGCGTAATGGCTGGCCTGTTGAACAAGTCTGGAAAGAAATGCATAAACTTTTGCCATTCTCA
CCGGATTCAGTCGTCACTCATGGTGATTTCTCACTTGATAACCTTATTTTTGACGAGGGGAAATTAATAG
GTTGTATTGATGTTGGACGAGTCGGAATCGCAGACCGATACCAGGATCTTGCCATCCTATGGAACTGCCT
CGGTGAGTTTTCTCCTTCATTACAGAAACGGCTTTTTCAAAAATATGGTATTGATAATCCTGATATGAAT
AAATTGCAGTTTCATTTGATGCTCGATGAGTTTTTCTAATCAGAATTGGTTAATTGGTTGTAACACTGGC
AGAGCATTACGCTGACTTGACGGGACGGCGCAAGCTCATGACCAAAATCCCTTAACGTGAGTTACGCGTC
GTTCCACTGAGCGTCAGACCCCGTAGAAAAGATCAAAGGATCTTCTTGAGATCCTTTTTTTCTGCGCGTA
ATCTGCTGCTTGCAAACAAAAAAACCACCGCTACCAGCGGTGGTTTGTTTGCCGGATCAAGAGCTACCAA
CTCTTTTTCCGAAGGTAACTGGCTTCAGCAGAGCGCAGATACCAAATACTGTTCTTCTAGTGTAGCCGTA
GTTAGGCCACCACTTCAAGAACTCTGTAGCACCGCCTACATACCTCGCTCTGCTAATCCTGTTACCAGTG
GCTGCTGCCAGTGGCGATAAGTCGTGTCTTACCGGGTTGGACTCAAGACGATAGTTACCGGATAAGGCGC
AGCGGTCGGGCTGAACGGGGGGTTCGTGCACACAGCCCAGCTTGGAGCGAACGACCTACACCGAACTGAG
ATACCTACAGCGTGAGCTATGAGAAAGCGCCACGCTTCCCGAAGGGAGAAAGGCGGACAGGTATCCGGTA
AGCGGCAGGGTCGGAACAGGAGAGCGCACGAGGGAGCTTCCAGGGGGAAACGCCTGGTATCTTTATAGTC
CTGTCGGGTTTCGCCACCTCTGACTTGAGCGTCGATTTTTGTGATGCTCGTCAGGGGGGCGGAGCCTATG
GAAAAACGCCAGCAACGCGGCCTTTTTACGGTTCCTGGCCTTTTGCTGGCCTTTTGCTCACATGTT
