>Addgene plasmid #131865 | pDONR221_SLC6A14 | depositor partial sequence | sequence record 253130 | Codon-optimized ORF of SLC6A14
ATGGACAAGCTGAAGTGCCCTTCTTTCTTTAAGTGTAGGGAGAAGGAGAAGGTGAGCGCCAGCTCCGAGA
ACTTCCACGTGGGCGAGAACGACGAGAATCAGGATCGCGGCAATTGGTCCAAGAAGTCTGATTACCTGCT
GTCTATGATCGGCTATGCCGTGGGCCTGGGCAACGTGTGGAGGTTCCCATACCTGACATATAGCAATGGC
GGCGGCGCCTTTCTGATCCCATACGCAATCATGCTGGCCCTGGCAGGACTGCCCCTGTTCTTTCTGGAGT
GCTCCCTGGGACAGTTTGCAAGCCTGGGACCAGTGTCCGTGTGGAGGATCCTGCCACTGTTCCAGGGAGT
GGGCATCACAATGGTGCTGATCTCCATCTTTGTGACCATCTACTATAACGTGATCATCGCCTATTCTCTG
TACTATATGTTTGCCAGCTTCCAGTCCGAGCTGCCTTGGAAGAACTGCTCTAGCTGGAGCGACAAGAATT
GTTCCCGGTCTCCAATCGTGACACACTGCAACGTGAGCACCGTGAATAAGGGCATCCAGGAGATCATCCA
GATGAACAAGTCCTGGGTGGATATCAACAATTTCACATGTATCAATGGCAGCGAGATCTACCAGCCTGGC
CAGCTGCCATCCGAGCAGTATTGGAACAAGGTGGCCCTGCAGCGGTCCTCTGGCATGAATGAGACCGGCG
TGATCGTGTGGTACCTGGCCCTGTGCCTGCTGCTGGCATGGCTGATCGTGGGAGCCGCCCTGTTTAAGGG
CATCAAGAGCTCCGGCAAGGTGGTGTACTTCACAGCCCTGTTTCCCTATGTGGTGCTGCTGATCCTGCTG
GTGAGAGGAGCCACCCTGGAGGGAGCATCTAAGGGAATCAGCTACTATATCGGCGCCCAGTCCAACTTCA
CAAAGCTGAAGGAGGCAGAAGTGTGGAAGGACGCAGCAACCCAGATCTTTTACAGCCTGTCCGTGGCATG
GGGAGGACTGGTGGCCCTGTCTAGCTACAACAAGTTCAAGAACAACTGTTTTAGCGATGCCATCGTGGTG
TGCCTGACAAATTGTCTGACCTCCGTGTTTGCCGGCTTCGCCATCTTTTCTATCCTGGGCCACATGGCCC
ACATCTCTGGCAAGGAGGTGAGCCAGGTGGTGAAGTCCGGCTTCGACCTGGCCTTTATCGCCTACCCTGA
GGCCCTGGCACAGCTGCCAGGAGGACCATTCTGGTCCATCCTGTTCTTTTTCATGCTGCTGACACTGGGC
CTGGACTCCCAGTTCGCCTCTATCGAGACCATCACCACAACCATCCAGGATCTGTTTCCCAAAGTGATGA
AGAAGATGAGGGTGCCTATCACACTGGGCTGCTGTCTGGTGCTGTTCCTGCTGGGACTGGTGTGCGTGAC
CCAGGCAGGCATCTACTGGGTGCACCTGATCGACCACTTTTGTGCAGGATGGGGAATCCTGATCGCAGCA
ATCCTGGAGCTGGTGGGCATCATCTGGATCTATGGCGGCAACCGGTTCATCGAGGATACAGAGATGATGA
TCGGCGCCAAGCGGTGGATCTTCTGGCTGTGGTGGAGAGCCTGCTGGTTTGTGATCACCCCCATCCTGCT
GATCGCCATCTTCATCTGGAGCCTGGTGCAGTTTCACAGACCTAATTACGGCGCCATCCCATATCCTGAC
TGGGGAGTGGCCCTGGGATGGTGCATGATCGTGTTCTGTATCATCTGGATCCCAATCATGGCCATCATCA
AGATCATCCAGGCCAAGGGCAACATCTTTCAGAGGCTGATCTCTTGCTGTCGCCCCGCCAGCAATTGGGG
ACCTTACCTGGAGCAGCACAGGGGAGAGAGATATAAGGACATGGTGGATCCCAAGAAGGAGGCCGATCAC
GAGATCCCTACCGTGTCTGGCAGCCGCAAGCCAGAG
